Addgene plasmid #111103: pCR1135
Purpose: Expresses FANCE_-_35420147.23-P1P2 sgRNA in pCR1068
Depositing lab: Jacob Corn. Depositing organization: University of California, Berkeley. Publication: CRISPR-Cas9 genome editing in human cells occurs via the Fanconi anemia pathway. Richardson CD, Kazane KR, Feng SJ, Zelin E, Bray NL, Schafer AJ, Floor SN, Corn JE. Nat Genet. 2018 Aug;50(8):1132-1139. doi: 10.1038/s41588-018-0174-0. Epub 2018 Jul 27. PubMed 30054595.
Backbone
  Vector backbone: pCR1068
  Vector type: Lentiviral
Growth in bacteria
  Bacterial resistance: Ampicillin, 100 μg/mL
  Growth temperature: 37°C
  Growth strain: NEB Stable
  Copy number: High Copy
Gene/Insert
  Gene/Insert name: FANCE gRNA
  gRNA/shRNA sequence: GGACAGCGCGGGAACGGCTG
  Species: H. sapiens (human)
  Entrez Gene: FANCE (a.k.a. FACE, FAE)
  Cloning method: Restriction Enzyme; 5′ cloning site Unknown (unknown if destroyed)
Terms and licenses: Academic/Nonprofit Terms; Industry Terms: Not Available to Industry
How to cite: pCR1135 was a gift from Jacob Corn (Addgene plasmid # 111103 ; http://n2t.net/addgene:111103 ; RRID:Addgene_111103)
