[The description below was written by a language model from this plasmid's Addgene catalogue record and pLannotate feature annotations shown in this document.]
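Description:
pCR1135 is a lentiviral single-guide RNA expression plasmid built on the pCR1068 backbone, carrying a guide directed against human FANCE, a Fanconi anemia pathway gene. It is maintained in bacteria through a high-copy ColE1/pUC-type origin with ampicillin selection (AmpR under its own bla promoter). The full sequence record is about 8.9 kb.

The transfer-vector architecture is that of an HIV-1-derived system in which a CMV enhancer/promoter replaces the upstream part of the 5' LTR to drive genomic RNA transcription in packaging cells. This is followed by the Ψ packaging signal with a partial gag fragment, the Rev response element for Rev-dependent nuclear export, and the cPPT/CTS, which aids nuclear import of the viral genome. A WPRE sits upstream of the 3' LTR region to enhance transcript expression; the downstream LTR is also annotated as truncated.

Between the viral elements, the annotation detects a fragment of the S. pyogenes tracrRNA, corresponding to the sgRNA scaffold, but it does not annotate the guide itself or the promoter driving it, so the sgRNA promoter is not stated in the record. Downstream, an EF-1α promoter drives puromycin N-acetyltransferase followed by mEGFP, allowing drug selection and fluorescent tracking of transduced cells; the linker joining these two reading frames is not annotated. Two loxP sites flank the sgRNA and marker region, which would in principle permit Cre-mediated excision.

The guide name follows a promoter-targeting library naming style, suggesting transcriptional knockdown rather than cutting, though the record does not say so explicitly. The plasmid comes from a study linking Cas9 genome editing outcomes in human cells to the Fanconi anemia pathway.
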