Features (pLannotate 1.2.2; 23 found; start..end, strand, type, name):
      5..384     +  enhancer       CMV enhancer: human cytomegalovirus immediate early enhancer
    385..584     +  promoter       CMV promoter: human cytomegalovirus (CMV) immediate early promoter
    602..782     +  LTR            5' LTR (truncated): truncated 5' long terminal repeat (LTR) from HIV-1
    829..954     +  misc_feature   HIV-1 Ψ: packaging signal of human immunodeficiency virus type 1
    938..1276    +  CDS            HIV-1 gag (fragment): gag protein from human immunodeficiency virus 1; gag
   1451..1684    +  misc_feature   RRE: The Rev response element (RRE) of HIV-1 allows for Rev-dependent mRNA export from the nucleus to the cytoplasm.
   2061..2161    +  CDS            Rev (fragment): human immunodeficiency virus 1 (HIV-1) Rev protein; rev; enhances nuclear export of unspliced and incompletely spliced viral mRNAs
   2211..2328    +  misc_feature   cPPT/CTS: central polypurine tract and central termination sequence of HIV-1
   2589..2622    +  protein_bind   loxP: Cre-mediated recombination occurs in the 8-bp core sequence (GCATACAT). Cre recombinase
   2747..2814    +  misc_RNA       tracrRNA (fragment): trans-activating CRISPR RNA for the Streptococcus pyogenes CRISPR/Cas9 system
   2887..4058    +  promoter       EF-1α promoter: strong constitutive promoter for human elongation factor EF-1α
   4070..4666    +  CDS            PuroR: puromycin N-acetyltransferase; pac from Streptomyces alboniger; confers resistance to puromycin
   4742..5461    +  CDS            mEGFP: enhanced GFP with monomerizing A206K mutation (Zacharias et al., 2002) mammalian codon-optimized
   5481..5514    +  protein_bind   loxP: Cre-mediated recombination occurs in the 8-bp core sequence (GCATACAT). Cre recombinase
   5547..5570    +  misc_feature   MCS (fragment): pBluescript multiple cloning site
   5570..6158    +  misc_feature   WPRE: woodchuck hepatitis virus posttranscriptional regulatory element
   6159..6178    +  misc_feature   MCS (fragment): pBluescript multiple cloning site
   6180..6680    +  CDS            nef (fragment): NEF_HV1LA - Experimental evidence at protein level: Swiss-Prot protein existence level 1. Extracellular Nef protein targets CD4(+) T-lymphocytes for apoptosis by interacting with CXCR4 surface receptors. From Human immunodeficiency virus type 1 group M subtype B (isolate Lai) (HIV-1).
   6687..6867    +  LTR            5' LTR (truncated): truncated 5' long terminal repeat (LTR) from HIV-1
   6929..7517    -  rep_origin     ori: high-copy-number ColE1/pMB1/pBR322/pUC origin of replication
   7688..8548    -  CDS            AmpR: β-lactamase; bla; confers resistance to ampicillin, carbenicillin, and related antibiotics
   8549..8653    -  promoter       AmpR promoter: bla
   8712..8764    -  misc_feature   bom (fragment): basis of mobility region from pBR322
>Addgene plasmid #111103 | pCR1135 | addgene full sequence | sequence record 211894 | Addgene NGS Result
CGTTGACATTGATTATTGACTAGTTATTAATAGTAATCAATTACGGGGTCATTAGTTCATAGCCCATATA
TGGAGTTCCGCGTTACATAACTTACGGTAAATGGCCCGCCTGGCTGACCGCCCAACGACCCCCGCCCATT
GACGTCAATAATGACGTATGTTCCCATAGTAACGCCAATAGGGACTTTCCATTGACGTCAATGGGTGGAG
TATTTACGGTAAACTGCCCACTTGGCAGTACATCAAGTGTATCATATGCCAAGTACGCCCCCTATTGACG
TCAATGACGGTAAATGGCCCGCCTGGCATTATGCCCAGTACATGACCTTATGGGACTTTCCTACTTGGCA
GTACATCTACGTATTAGTCATCGCTATTACCATGGTGATGCGGTTTTGGCAGTACATCAATGGGCGTGGA
TAGCGGTTTGACTCACGGGGATTTCCAAGTCTCCACCCCATTGACGTCAATGGGAGTTTGTTTTGGCACC
AAAATCAACGGGACTTTCCAAAATGTCGTAACAACTCCGCCCCATTGACGCAAATGGGCGGTAGGCGTGT
ACGGTGGGAGGTCTATATAAGCAGCGCGTTTTGCCTGTACTGGGTCTCTCTGGTTAGACCAGATCTGAGC
CTGGGAGCTCTCTGGCTAACTAGGGAACCCACTGCTTAAGCCTCAATAAAGCTTGCCTTGAGTGCTTCAA
GTAGTGTGTGCCCGTCTGTTGTGTGACTCTGGTAACTAGAGATCCCTCAGACCCTTTTAGTCAGTGTGGA
AAATCTCTAGCAGTGGCGCCCGAACAGGGACTTGAAAGCGAAAGGGAAACCAGAGGAGCTCTCTCGACGC
AGGACTCGGCTTGCTGAAGCGCGCACGGCAAGAGGCGAGGGGCGGCGACTGGTGAGTACGCCAAAAATTT
TGACTAGCGGAGGCTAGAAGGAGAGAGATGGGTGCGAGAGCGTCAGTATTAAGCGGGGGAGAATTAGATC
GCGATGGGAAAAAATTCGGTTAAGGCCAGGGGGAAAGAAAAAATATAAATTAAAACATATAGTATGGGCA
AGCAGGGAGCTAGAACGATTCGCAGTTAATCCTGGCCTGTTAGAAACATCAGAAGGCTGTAGACAAATAC
TGGGACAGCTACAACCATCCCTTCAGACAGGATCAGAAGAACTTAGATCATTATATAATACAGTAGCAAC
CCTCTATTGTGTGCATCAAAGGATAGAGATAAAAGACACCAAGGAAGCTTTAGACAAGATAGAGGAAGAG
CAAAACAAAAGTAAGACCACCGCACAGCAAGCGGCCGGCCGCTGATCTTCAGACCTGGAGGAGGAGATAT
GAGGGACAATTGGAGAAGTGAATTATATAAATATAAAGTAGTAAAAATTGAACCATTAGGAGTAGCACCC
ACCAAGGCAAAGAGAAGAGTGGTGCAGAGAGAAAAAAGAGCAGTGGGAATAGGAGCTTTGTTCCTTGGGT
TCTTGGGAGCAGCAGGAAGCACTATGGGCGCAGCGTCAATGACGCTGACGGTACAGGCCAGACAATTATT
GTCTGGTATAGTGCAGCAGCAGAACAATTTGCTGAGGGCTATTGAGGCGCAACAGCATCTGTTGCAACTC
ACAGTCTGGGGCATCAAGCAGCTCCAGGCAAGAATCCTGGCTGTGGAAAGATACCTAAAGGATCAACAGC
TCCTGGGGATTTGGGGTTGCTCTGGAAAACTCATTTGCACCACTGCTGTGCCTTGGAATGCTAGTTGGAG
TAATAAATCTCTGGAACAGATTTGGAATCACACGACCTGGATGGAGTGGGACAGAGAAATTAACAATTAC
ACAAGCTTAATACACTCCTTAATTGAAGAATCGCAAAACCAGCAAGAAAAGAATGAACAAGAATTATTGG
AATTAGATAAATGGGCAAGTTTGTGGAATTGGTTTAACATAACAAATTGGCTGTGGTATATAAAATTATT
CATAATGATAGTAGGAGGCTTGGTAGGTTTAAGAATAGTTTTTGCTGTACTTTCTATAGTGAATAGAGTT
AGGCAGGGATATTCACCATTATCGTTTCAGACCCACCTCCCAACCCCGAGGGGACCCGACAGGCCCGAAG
GAATAGAAGAAGAAGGTGGAGAGAGAGACAGAGACAGATCCATTCGATTAGTGAACGGATCGGCACTGCG
TGCGCCAATTCTGCAGACAAATGGCAGTATTCATCCACAATTTTAAAAGAAAAGGGGGGATTGGGGGGTA
CAGTGCAGGGGAAAGAATAGTAGACATAATAGCAACAGACATACAAACTAAAGAATTACAAAAACAAATT
ACAAAAATTCAAAATTTTCGGGTTTATTACAGGGACAGCAGAGATCCAGTTTGGTTAGTACCGGGCCCGC
CCTGCAGGTCTAGAGATCCGACGCGCCATCTCTAGGCCCGCGCCGGCCCCCTCGCACGGACTTGTGGGAG
AAGCTCGGCTACTCCCCTGCCCCGGTTAATTTGCATATAATATTTCCTAGTAACTATAGAGGCTTAATGT
GCGATAAAAGACAGATAATCTGTTCTTTTTAATACTAGCTACATTTTACATGATAGGCTTGGATTTCTAT
AACTTCGTATAGCATACATTATACGAAGTTATAAACAGCACAAAAGGAAACTCACCCTAACTGTAAAGTA
ATTGTGTGTTTTGAGACTATAAGTATCCCTTGGAGAACCACCTTGTTGGGACAGCGCGGGAACGGCTGGT
TTAAGAGCTAAGCTGGAAACAGCATAGCAAGTTTAAATAAGGCTAGTCCGTTATCAACTTGAAAAAGTGG
CACCGAGTCGGTGCTTTTTTTCTCGAGTACTAGGATCCATTAGGCGGCCGCCCTGCAGGGTGGATAACCG
TATTACCGCCATGCATGTGCCCGTCAGTGGGCAGAGCGCACATCGCCCACAGTCCCCGAGAAGTTGGGGG
GAGGGGTCGGCAATTGAACCGGTGCCTAGAGAAGGTGGCGCGGGGTAAACTGGGAAAGTGATGTCGTGTA
CTGGCTCCGCCTTTTTCCCGAGGGTGGGGGAGAACCGTATATAAGTGCAGTAGTCGCCGTGAACGTTCTT
TTTCGCAACGGGTTTGCCGCCAGAACACAGGTAAGTGCCGTGTGTGGTTCCCGCGGGCCTGGCCTCTTTA
CGGGTTATGGCCCTTGCGTGCCTTGAATTACTTCCACCTGGCTGCAGTACGTGATTCTTGATCCCGAGCT
TCGGGTTGGAAGTGGGTGGGAGAGTTCGAGGCCTTGCGCTTAAGGAGCCCCTTCGCCTCGTGCTTGAGTT
GAGGCCTGGCCTGGGCGCTGGGGCCGCCGCGTGCGAATCTGGTGGCACCTTCGCGCCTGTCTCGCTGCTT
TCGATAAGTCTCTAGCCATTTAAAATTTTTGATGACCTGCTGCGACGCTTTTTTTCTGGCAAGATAGTCT
TGTAAATGCGGGCCAAGATCTGCACACTGGTATTTCGGTTTTTGGGGCCGCGGGCGGCGACGGGGCCCGT
GCGTCCCAGCGCACATGTTCGGCGAGGCGGGGCCTGCGAGCGCGGCCACCGAGAATCGGACGGGGGTAGT
CTCAAGCTGGCCGGCCTGCTCTGGTGCCTGGCCTCGCGCCGCCGTGTATCGCCCCGCCCTGGGCGGCAAG
GCTGGCCCGGTCGGCACCAGTTGCGTGAGCGGAAAGATGGCCGCTTCCCGGCCCTGCTGCAGGGAGCTCA
AAATGGAGGACGCGGCGCTCGGGAGAGCGGGCGGGTGAGTCACCCACACAAAGGAAAAGGGCCTTTCCGT
CCTCAGCCGTCGCTTCATGTGACTCCACGGAGTACCGGGCGCCGTCCAGGCACCTCGATTAGTTCTCGCG
CTTTTGGAGTACGTCGTCTTTAGGTTGGGGGGAGGGGTTTTATGCGATGGAGTTTCCCCACACTGAGTGG
GTGGAGACTGAAGTTAGGCCAGCTTGGCACTTGATGTAATTCTCCTTGGAATTTGCCCTTTTTGAGTTTG
GATCTTGGTTCATTCTCAAGCCTCAGACAGTGGTTCAAAGTTTTTTTCTTCCATTTCAGGTGTCGTGAGC
TAGCCCACCATGACCGAGTACAAGCCCACGGTGCGCCTCGCCACCCGCGACGACGTCCCCCGGGCCGTAC
GCACCCTCGCCGCCGCGTTCGCCGACTACCCCGCCACGCGCCACACCGTCGACCCGGACCGCCACATCGA
GCGGGTCACCGAGCTGCAAGAACTCTTCCTCACGCGCGTCGGGCTCGACATCGGCAAGGTGTGGGTCGCG
GACGACGGCGCCGCGGTGGCGGTCTGGACCACGCCGGAGAGCGTCGAAGCGGGGGCGGTGTTCGCCGAGA
TCGGCCCGCGCATGGCCGAGTTGAGCGGTTCCCGGCTGGCCGCGCAGCAACAGATGGAAGGCCTCCTGGC
GCCGCACCGGCCCAAGGAGCCCGCGTGGTTCCTGGCCACCGTCGGCGTCTCGCCCGACCACCAGGGCAAG
GGTCTGGGCAGCGCCGTCGTGCTCCCCGGAGTGGAGGCGGCCGAGCGCGCCGGGGTGCCCGCCTTCCTGG
AGACCTCCGCGCCCCGCAACCTCCCCTTCTACGAGCGGCTCGGCTTCACCGTCACCGCCGACGTCGAGGT
GCCCGAAGGACCGCGCACCTGGTGCATGACCCGCAAGCCCGGTGCCGGATCGGGAGAGGGCAGAGGAAGT
CTGCTAACATGCGGTGACGTCGAGGAGAATCCTGGCCCACCGGTCGCCACCATGGTGAGCAAGGGCGAGG
AGCTGTTCACCGGGGTGGTGCCCATCCTGGTCGAGCTGGACGGCGACGTAAACGGCCACAAGTTCAGCGT
GTCCGGCGAGGGCGAGGGCGATGCCACCTACGGCAAGCTGACCCTGAAGTTCATCTGCACCACCGGCAAG
CTGCCGGTGCCCTGGCCCACCCTCGTGACCACCCTGACCCATGGCGTGCAGTGCTTCAGCCGCTACCCCG
ACCACATGAAGCAGCACGACTTCTTCAAGTCCGCCATGCCCGAAGGCTACGTCCAGGAGCGCACCATCTT
CTTCAAGGACGACGGCAACTACAAGACCCGCGCCGAGGTGAAGTTCGAGGGCGACACCCTGGTGAACCGC
ATCGAGCTGAAGGGCATCGACTTCAAGGAGGACGGCAACATCCTGGGGCACAAGCTGGAGTACAACTACA
ACAGCCACAACGTCTATATCATGGCCGACAAGCAGAAGAACGGCATCAAGGTGAACTTCAAGATCCGCCA
CAACATCGAGGACGGCAGCGTGCAGCTCGCCGACCACTACCAGCAGAACACCCCCATCGGCGACGGCCCC
GTGCTGCTGCCCGACAACCACTACCTGAGCACCCAGTCCAAGCTGAGTAAAGACCCCAACGAGAAGCGCG
ATCACATGGTCCTGCTGGAGTTCGTGACCGCCGCCGGGATCACTCTCGGCATGGACGAGCTGTACAAGTA
AGAATTCGTCGAGGGACCTAATAACTTCGTATAGCATACATTATACGAAGTTATACATGTTTAAGGGTTC
CGGTTCCACTAGGTACAATTCGATATCAAGCTTATCGATAATCAACCTCTGGATTACAAAATTTGTGAAA
GATTGACTGGTATTCTTAACTATGTTGCTCCTTTTACGCTATGTGGATACGCTGCTTTAATGCCTTTGTA
TCATGCTATTGCTTCCCGTATGGCTTTCATTTTCTCCTCCTTGTATAAATCCTGGTTGCTGTCTCTTTAT
GAGGAGTTGTGGCCCGTTGTCAGGCAACGTGGCGTGGTGTGCACTGTGTTTGCTGACGCAACCCCCACTG
GTTGGGGCATTGCCACCACCTGTCAGCTCCTTTCCGGGACTTTCGCTTTCCCCCTCCCTATTGCCACGGC
GGAACTCATCGCCGCCTGCCTTGCCCGCTGCTGGACAGGGGCTCGGCTGTTGGGCACTGACAATTCCGTG
GTGTTGTCGGGGAAATCATCGTCCTTTCCTTGGCTGCTCGCCTGTGTTGCCACCTGGATTCTGCGCGGGA
CGTCCTTCTGCTACGTCCCTTCGGCCCTCAATCCAGCGGACCTTCCTTCCCGCGGCCTGCTGCCGGCTCT
GCGGCCTCTTCCGCGTCTTCGCCTTCGCCCTCAGACGAGTCGGATCTCCCTTTGGGCCGCCTCCCCGCAT
CGATACCGTCGACCTCGATCGAGACCTAGAAAAACATGGAGCAATCACAAGTAGCAATACAGCAGCTACC
AATGCTGATTGTGCCTGGCTAGAAGCACAAGAGGAGGAGGAGGTGGGTTTTCCAGTCACACCTCAGGTAC
CTTTAAGACCAATGACTTACAAGGCAGCTGTAGATCTTAGCCACTTTTTAAAAGAAAAGGGGGGACTGGA
AGGGCTAATTCACTCCCAACGAAGACAAGATATCCTTGATCTGTGGATCTACCACACACAAGGCTACTTC
CCTGATTGGCAGAACTACACACCAGGGCCAGGGATCAGATATCCACTGACCTTTGGATGGTGCTACAAGC
TAGTACCAGTTGAGCAAGAGAAGGTAGAAGAAGCCAATGAAGGAGAGAACACCCGCTTGTTACACCCTGT
GAGCCTGCATGGGATGGATGACCCGGAGAGAGAAGTATTAGAGTGGAGGTTTGACAGCCGCCTAGCATTT
CATCACATGGCCCGAGAGCTGCATCCGGACTGTACTGGGTCTCTCTGGTTAGACCAGATCTGAGCCTGGG
AGCTCTCTGGCTAACTAGGGAACCCACTGCTTAAGCCTCAATAAAGCTTGCCTTGAGTGCTTCAAGTAGT
GTGTGCCCGTCTGTTGTGTGACTCTGGTAACTAGAGATCCCTCAGACCCTTTTAGTCAGTGTGGAAAATC
TCTAGCAGCATGTGAGCAAAAGGCCAGCAAAAGGCCAGGAACCGTAAAAAGGCCGCGTTGCTGGCGTTTT
TCCATAGGCTCCGCCCCCCTGACGAGCATCACAAAAATCGACGCTCAAGTCAGAGGTGGCGAAACCCGAC
AGGACTATAAAGATACCAGGCGTTTCCCCCTGGAAGCTCCCTCGTGCGCTCTCCTGTTCCGACCCTGCCG
CTTACCGGATACCTGTCCGCCTTTCTCCCTTCGGGAAGCGTGGCGCTTTCTCATAGCTCACGCTGTAGGT
ATCTCAGTTCGGTGTAGGTCGTTCGCTCCAAGCTGGGCTGTGTGCACGAACCCCCCGTTCAGCCCGACCG
CTGCGCCTTATCCGGTAACTATCGTCTTGAGTCCAACCCGGTAAGACACGACTTATCGCCACTGGCAGCA
GCCACTGGTAACAGGATTAGCAGAGCGAGGTATGTAGGCGGTGCTACAGAGTTCTTGAAGTGGTGGCCTA
ACTACGGCTACACTAGAAGAACAGTATTTGGTATCTGCGCTCTGCTGAAGCCAGTTACCTTCGGAAAAAG
AGTTGGTAGCTCTTGATCCGGCAAACAAACCACCGCTGGTAGCGGTGGTTTTTTTGTTTGCAAGCAGCAG
ATTACGCGCAGAAAAAAAGGATCTCAAGAAGATCCTTTGATCTTTTCTACGGGGTCTGACGCTCAGTGGA
ACGAAAACTCACGTTAAGGGATTTTGGTCATGAGATTATCAAAAAGGATCTTCACCTAGATCCTTTTAAA
TTAAAAATGAAGTTTTAAATCAATCTAAAGTATATATGAGTAAACTTGGTCTGACAGTTACCAATGCTTA
ATCAGTGAGGCACCTATCTCAGCGATCTGTCTATTTCGTTCATCCATAGTTGCCTGACTCCCCGTCGTGT
AGATAACTACGATACGGGAGGGCTTACCATCTGGCCCCAGTGCTGCAATGATACCGCGAGACCCACGCTC
ACCGGCTCCAGATTTATCAGCAATAAACCAGCCAGCCGGAAGGGCCGAGCGCAGAAGTGGTCCTGCAACT
TTATCCGCCTCCATCCAGTCTATTAATTGTTGCCGGGAAGCTAGAGTAAGTAGTTCGCCAGTTAATAGTT
TGCGCAACGTTGTTGCCATTGCTACAGGCATCGTGGTGTCACGCTCGTCGTTTGGTATGGCTTCATTCAG
CTCCGGTTCCCAACGATCAAGGCGAGTTACATGATCCCCCATGTTGTGCAAAAAAGCGGTTAGCTCCTTC
GGTCCTCCGATCGTTGTCAGAAGTAAGTTGGCCGCAGTGTTATCACTCATGGTTATGGCAGCACTGCATA
ATTCTCTTACTGTCATGCCATCCGTAAGATGCTTTTCTGTGACTGGTGAGTACTCAACCAAGTCATTCTG
AGAATAGTGTATGCGGCGACCGAGTTGCTCTTGCCCGGCGTCAATACGGGATAATACCGCGCCACATAGC
AGAACTTTAAAAGTGCTCATCATTGGAAAACGTTCTTCGGGGCGAAAACTCTCAAGGATCTTACCGCTGT
TGAGATCCAGTTCGATGTAACCCACTCGTGCACCCAACTGATCTTCAGCATCTTTTACTTTCACCAGCGT
TTCTGGGTGAGCAAAAACAGGAAGGCAAAATGCCGCAAAAAAGGGAATAAGGGCGACACGGAAATGTTGA
ATACTCATACTCTTCCTTTTTCAATATTATTGAAGCATTTATCAGGGTTATTGTCTCATGAGCGGATACA
TATTTGAATGTATTTAGAAAAATAAACAAATAGGGGTTCCGCGCACATTTCCCCGAAAAGTGCCACCTGA
CGTCGACGGATCGGGAGATCTCCCGATCCCCTATGGTGCACTCTCAGTACAATCTGCTCTGATGCCGCAT
AGTTAAGCCAGTATCTGCTCCCTGCTTGTGTGTTGGAGGTCGCTGAGTAGTGCGCGAGCAAAATTTAAGC
TACAACAAGGCAAGGCTTGACCGACAATTGCATGAAGAATCTGCTTAGGGTTAGGCGTTTTGCGCTGCTT
CGCGATGTACGGGCCAGATATACG
